Addgene plasmid #158462: pLEX307-FURIN-G418
Purpose: Constitutive lentiviral expression of human FURIN.
Depositing lab: Alejandro Chavez & Sho Iketani. Depositing organization: Columbia University.
Backbone
  Vector backbone: pLEX307
  Vector type: Mammalian Expression, Lentiviral
  Selectable markers: Neomycin (select with G418)
Growth in bacteria
  Bacterial resistance: Ampicillin, 100 μg/mL
  Growth temperature: 30°C
  Growth strain: NEB Stable
  Copy number: High Copy
Gene/Insert
  Gene/Insert name: FURIN
  Species: H. sapiens (human)
  Entrez Gene: FURIN (a.k.a. FUR, PACE, PCSK3, SPC1)
  Cloning method: Gateway Cloning
  Sequencing primers: 5′ EF1a-F; 3′ WPRE-R
Terms and licenses: Academic/Nonprofit Terms; Industry Terms: Not Available to Industry
Depositor comments: The authors have noticed that recombination within the pLEX307 backbone can occur. All users are advised to sequence the vectors and restriction digest them and run them on a gel to ensure they show the expected full length insert and plasmid size. In cases where recombination has occurred, it is typically between the viral LTR elements in the vector, although recombination between the gateway cloning sites has also been observed.
How to cite: pLEX307-FURIN-G418 was a gift from Alejandro Chavez & Sho Iketani (Addgene plasmid # 158462 ; http://n2t.net/addgene:158462 ; RRID:Addgene_158462)
