[The description below was written by a language model from this plasmid's Addgene catalogue record and pLannotate feature annotations shown in this document.]
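Description:
pLEX307-FURIN-G418 is a lentiviral mammalian expression plasmid built on the pLEX307 backbone for constitutive expression of human FURIN, the proprotein convertase also known as PACE, PCSK3 or SPC1. It is propagated in E. coli through a high-copy ColE1/pUC-type origin with ampicillin selection from the bla gene. An f1 origin and remnants of a lac/T7/T3 cloning region are also present in the bacterial portion.

The viral transfer cassette has a third-generation, self-inactivating layout. An RSV promoter fused to a truncated HIV-1 5' LTR drives genomic RNA production in packaging cells. It is followed by the Ψ packaging signal with a partial gag sequence and the Rev response element. An SV40 early promoter/origin then drives NeoR, which allows G418 selection of transduced cells, and is followed by a cPPT/CTS that aids nuclear import of the viral genome. Downstream, the strong human EF-1α promoter drives the FURIN coding sequence, which was introduced by Gateway recombination and is therefore flanked by attB1 and attB2 sites. A V5 epitope tag lies just after attB2, but the record does not state whether it is fused in frame to FURIN. A WPRE enhances transcript expression, and the ΔU3 3' LTR with an SV40 polyadenylation signal closes the cassette.

The depositors caution that the pLEX307 backbone is prone to recombination, usually between the LTRs and occasionally between the Gateway sites, so the integrity of the plasmid should be verified. The construct is suited to producing lentivirus for generating cell populations that stably overexpress FURIN. The record does not state a more specific application.
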