Features (pLannotate 1.2.2; 33 found; start..end, strand, type, name):
     23..89      +  CDS            small t antigen (fragment): SV40 (simian virus 40) small t antigen
     96..1274    +  promoter       EF-1α promoter: strong constitutive promoter for human elongation factor EF-1α
   1294..1318    +  protein_bind   attB1: mutant version of attB; recombination site for the Gateway® BP reaction BP Clonase™
   1324..3705    +  CDS            FURIN: FURIN_HUMAN - Also known as FUR From Homo sapiens (Human).
   3710..3734    -  protein_bind   attB2: mutant version of attB; recombination site for the Gateway® BP reaction BP Clonase™
   3742..3783    +  CDS            V5 tag: epitope tag from simian virus 5
   3834..4422    +  misc_feature   WPRE: woodchuck hepatitis virus posttranscriptional regulatory element
   4473..4492    +  misc_feature   cPPT/CTS (fragment): central polypurine tract and central termination sequence of HIV-1
   4494..4727    +  LTR            3' LTR (ΔU3): self-inactivating 3' long terminal repeat (LTR) from HIV-1
   4805..4926    +  polyA_signal   SV40 poly(A) signal: SV40 polyadenylation signal
   4966..5101    +  rep_origin     SV40 ori: SV40 origin of replication
   5122..5140    -  promoter       T7 promoter: promoter for bacteriophage T7 RNA polymerase
   5148..5303    +  CDS            lacZα (fragment): LacZα fragment of β-galactosidase; lacZ fragment
   5308..5736    +  rep_origin     f1 ori (sequence partly withheld): f1 bacteriophage origin of replication; arrow indicates direction of (+) strand synthesis
   5789..5893    +  promoter       AmpR promoter: bla
   5894..6754    +  CDS            AmpR: β-lactamase; bla; confers resistance to ampicillin, carbenicillin, and related antibiotics
   6925..7513    +  rep_origin     ori: high-copy-number ColE1/pMB1/pBR322/pUC origin of replication
   7696..7788    +  CDS            lacI (fragment): lac repressor; lacI; The lac repressor binds to the lac operator to inhibit transcription in E. coli. This inhibition can be relieved by adding lactose or isopropyl-β-D-thiogalactopyranoside (IPTG).
   7801..7822    +  protein_bind   CAP binding site: CAP binding activates transcription in the presence of cAMP. E. coli catabolite activator protein
   7837..7867    +  promoter       lac promoter: promoter for the E. coli lac operon
   7871..7893    +  protein_bind   lac operator (fragment): The lac repressor binds to the lac operator to inhibit transcription in E. coli. This inhibition can be relieved by adding lactose or isopropyl-β-D-thiogalactopyranoside (IPTG). lac repressor encoded by lacI
   7936..7954    +  promoter       T3 promoter: promoter for bacteriophage T3 RNA polymerase
   7982..8208    +  promoter       RSV promoter: Rous sarcoma virus enhancer/promoter
   8209..8389    +  LTR            5' LTR (truncated): truncated 5' long terminal repeat (LTR) from HIV-1
   8436..8561    +  misc_feature   HIV-1 Ψ: packaging signal of human immunodeficiency virus type 1
   8545..8908    +  CDS            HIV-1 gag (fragment): gag protein from human immunodeficiency virus 1; gag
   9054..9287    +  misc_feature   RRE: The Rev response element (RRE) of HIV-1 allows for Rev-dependent mRNA export from the nucleus to the cytoplasm.
   9664..9690    +  CDS            Rev (fragment): human immunodeficiency virus 1 (HIV-1) Rev protein; rev; enhances nuclear export of unspliced and incompletely spliced viral mRNAs
   9697..9720    +  promoter       SV40 promoter (fragment): SV40 early promoter
   9721..9792    +  promoter       SV40 promoter (fragment): SV40 enhancer and early promoter
   9816..9951    +  rep_origin     SV40 ori: SV40 origin of replication
   9993..10787   +  CDS            NeoR/KanR: aminoglycoside phosphotransferase from Tn5; aph(3')-II (or nptII); confers resistance to neomycin, kanamycin, and G418 (Geneticin®)
  10835..10952   +  misc_feature   cPPT/CTS: central polypurine tract and central termination sequence of HIV-1
>Addgene plasmid #158462 | pLEX307-FURIN-G418 | addgene full sequence | sequence record 308175 | Addgene NGS Result
CTCGAGGCCTGCAGGTGCAAAGATGGATAAAGTTTTAAACAGAGAGGAATCTTTGCAGCTAATGGACCTT
CTAGGTCTTGAAAGGAGTGGGAATTGGCTCCGGTGCCCGTCAGTGGGCAGAGCGCACATCGCCCACAGTC
CCCGAGAAGTTGGGGGGAGGGGTCGGCAATTGAACCGGTGCCTAGAGAAGGTGGCGCGGGGTAAACTGGG
AAAGTGATGTCGTGTACTGGCTCCGCCTTTTTCCCGAGGGTGGGGGAGAACCGTATATAAGTGCAGTAGT
CGCCGTGAACGTTCTTTTTCGCAACGGGTTTGCCGCCAGAACACAGGTAAGTGCCGTGTGTGGTTCCCGC
GGGCCTGGCCTCTTTACGGGTTATGGCCCTTGCGTGCCTTGAATTACTTCCACCTGGCTGCAGTACGTGA
TTCTTGATCCCGAGCTTCGGGTTGGAAGTGGGTGGGAGAGTTCGAGGCCTTGCGCTTAAGGAGCCCCTTC
GCCTCGTGCTTGAGTTGAGGCCTGGCCTGGGCGCTGGGGCCGCCGCGTGCGAATCTGGTGGCACCTTCGC
GCCTGTCTCGCTGCTTTCGATAAGTCTCTAGCCATTTAAAATTTTTGATGACCTGCTGCGACGCTTTTTT
TCTGGCAAGATAGTCTTGTAAATGCGGGCCAAGATCTGCACACTGGTATTTCGGTTTTTGGGGCCGCGGG
CGGCGACGGGGCCCGTGCGTCCCAGCGCACATGTTCGGCGAGGCGGGGCCTGCGAGCGCGGCCACCGAGA
ATCGGACGGGGGTAGTCTCAAGCTGGCCGGCCTGCTCTGGTGCCTGGCCTCGCGCCGCCGTGTATCGCCC
CGCCCTGGGCGGCAAGGCTGGCCCGGTCGGCACCAGTTGCGTGAGCGGAAAGATGGCCGCTTCCCGGCCC
TGCTGCAGGGAGCTCAAAATGGAGGACGCGGCGCTCGGGAGAGCGGGCGGGTGAGTCACCCACACAAAGG
AAAAGGGCCTTTCCGTCCTCAGCCGTCGCTTCATGTGACTCCACGGAGTACCGGGCGCCGTCCAGGCACC
TCGATTAGTTCTCGAGCTTTTGGAGTACGTCGTCTTTAGGTTGGGGGGAGGGGTTTTATGCGATGGAGTT
TCCCCACACTGAGTGGGTGGAGACTGAAGTTAGGCCAGCTTGGCACTTGATGTAATTCTCCTTGGAATTT
GCCCTTTTTGAGTTTGGATCTTGGTTCATTCTCAAGCCTCAGACAGTGGTTCAAAGTTTTTTTCTTCCAT
TTCAGGTGTCGTGAGGCTAGCATCGATTGATCAACAAGTTTGTACAAAAAAGCAGGCTACAAAATGGAGC
TGAGGCCCTGGTTGCTATGGGTGGTAGCAGCAACAGGAACCTTGGTCCTGCTAGCAGCTGATGCTCAGGG
CCAGAAGGTCTTCACCAACACGTGGGCTGTGCGCATCCCTGGAGGCCCAGCGGTGGCCAACAGTGTGGCA
CGGAAGCATGGGTTCCTCAACCTGGGCCAGATCTTCGGGGACTATTACCACTTCTGGCATCGAGGAGTGA
CGAAGCGGTCCCTGTCGCCTCACCGCCCGCGGCACAGCCGGCTGCAGAGGGAGCCTCAAGTACAGTGGCT
GGAACAGCAGGTGGCAAAGCGACGGACTAAACGGGACGTGTACCAGGAGCCCACAGACCCCAAGTTTCCT
CAGCAGTGGTACCTGTCTGGTGTCACTCAGCGGGACCTGAATGTGAAGGCGGCCTGGGCGCAGGGCTACA
CAGGGCACGGCATTGTGGTCTCCATTCTGGACGATGGCATCGAGAAGAACCACCCGGACTTGGCAGGCAA
TTATGATCCTGGGGCCAGTTTTGATGTCAATGACCAGGACCCTGACCCCCAGCCTCGGTACACACAGATG
AATGACAACAGGCACGGCACACGGTGTGCGGGGGAAGTGGCTGCGGTGGCCAACAACGGTGTCTGTGGTG
TAGGTGTGGCCTACAACGCCCGCATTGGAGGGGTGCGCATGCTGGATGGCGAGGTGACAGATGCAGTGGA
GGCACGCTCGCTGGGCCTGAACCCCAACCACATCCACATCTACAGTGCCAGCTGGGGCCCCGAGGATGAC
GGCAAGACAGTGGATGGGCCAGCCCGCCTCGCCGAGGAGGCCTTCTTCCGTGGGGTTAGCCAGGGCCGAG
GGGGGCTGGGCTCCATCTTTGTCTGGGCCTCGGGGAACGGGGGCCGGGAACATGACAGCTGCAACTGCGA
CGGCTACACCAACAGTATCTACACGCTGTCCATCAGCAGCGCCACGCAGTTTGGCAACGTGCCGTGGTAC
AGCGAGGCCTGCTCGTCCACACTGGCCACGACCTACAGCAGTGGCAACCAGAATGAGAAGCAGATCGTGA
CGACTGACTTGCGGCAGAAGTGCACGGAGTCTCACACGGGCACCTCAGCCTCTGCCCCCTTAGCAGCCGG
CATCATTGCTCTCACCCTGGAGGCCAATAAGAACCTCACATGGCGGGACATGCAACACCTGGTGGTACAG
ACCTCGAAGCCAGCCCACCTCAATGCCAACGACTGGGCCACCAATGGTGTGGGCCGGAAAGTGAGCCACT
CATATGGCTACGGGCTTTTGGACGCAGGCGCCATGGTGGCCCTGGCCCAGAATTGGACCACAGTGGCCCC
CCAGCGGAAGTGCATCATCGACATCCTCACCGAGCCCAAAGACATCGGGAAACGGCTCGAGGTGCGGAAG
ACCGTGACCGCGTGCCTGGGCGAGCCCAACCACATCACTCGGCTGGAGCACGCTCAGGCGCGGCTCACCC
TGTCCTATAATCGCCGTGGCGACCTGGCCATCCACCTGGTCAGCCCCATGGGCACCCGCTCCACCCTGCT
GGCAGCCAGGCCACATGACTACTCCGCAGATGGGTTTAATGACTGGGCCTTCATGACAACTCATTCCTGG
GATGAGGATCCCTCTGGCGAGTGGGTCCTAGAGATTGAAAACACCAGCGAAGCCAACAACTATGGGACGC
TGACCAAGTTCACCCTCGTACTCTATGGCACCGCCCCTGAGGGGCTGCCCGTACCTCCAGAAAGCAGTGG
CTGCAAGACCCTCACGTCCAGTCAGGCCTGTGTGGTGTGCGAGGAAGGCTTCTCCCTGCACCAGAAGAGC
TGTGTCCAGCACTGCCCTCCAGGCTTCGCCCCCCAAGTCCTCGATACGCACTATAGCACCGAGAATGACG
TGGAGACCATCCGGGCCAGCGTCTGCGCCCCCTGCCACGCCTCATGTGCCACATGCCAGGGGCCGGCCCT
GACAGATTGCCTCAGCTGCCCCAGCCACGCCTCCTTGGACCCTGTGGAGCAGACTTGCTCCCGGCAAAGC
CAGAGCAGCCGAGAGTCCCCGCCACAGCAGCAGCCACCTCGGCTGCCCCCGGAGGTGGAGGCGGGGCAAC
GGCTGCGGGCAGGGCTGCTGCCCTCACACCTGCCTGAGGTGGTGGCCGGCCTCAGCTGCGCCTTCATCGT
GCTGGTCTTCGTCACTGTCTTCCTGGTCCTGCAGCTGCGCTCTGGCTTTAGTTTTCGGGGGGTGAAGGTG
TACACCATGGACCGTGGCCTCATCTCCTACAAGGGGCTGCCCCCTGAAGCCTGGCAGGAGGAGTGCCCGT
CTGACTCAGAAGAGGACGAGGGCCGGGGCGAGAGGACCGCCTTTATCAAAGACCAGAGCGCCCTCTAAAA
CCCAGCTTTCTTGTACAAAGTGGTTGATATCGGTAAGCCTATCCCTAACCCTCTCCTCGGTCTCGATTCT
ACGTAGTAATGAACTAGTACCGGTTAAGTCGACAATCAACGCGTTAAGTCGACAATCAACCTCTGGATTA
CAAAATTTGTGAAAGATTGACTGGTATTCTTAACTATGTTGCTCCTTTTACGCTATGTGGATACGCTGCT
TTAATGCCTTTGTATCATGCTATTGCTTCCCGTATGGCTTTCATTTTCTCCTCCTTGTATAAATCCTGGT
TGCTGTCTCTTTATGAGGAGTTGTGGCCCGTTGTCAGGCAACGTGGCGTGGTGTGCACTGTGTTTGCTGA
CGCAACCCCCACTGGTTGGGGCATTGCCACCACCTGTCAGCTCCTTTCCGGGACTTTCGCTTTCCCCCTC
CCTATTGCCACGGCGGAACTCATCGCCGCCTGCCTTGCCCGCTGCTGGACAGGGGCTCGGCTGTTGGGCA
CTGACAATTCCGTGGTGTTGTCGGGGAAATCATCGTCCTTTCCTTGGCTGCTCGCCTGTGTTGCCACCTG
GATTCTGCGCGGGACGTCCTTCTGCTACGTCCCTTCGGCCCTCAATCCAGCGGACCTTCCTTCCCGCGGC
CTGCTGCCGGCTCTGCGGCCTCTTCCGCGTCTTCGCCTTCGCCCTCAGACGAGTCGGATCTCCCTTTGGG
CCGCCTCCCCGCGTCGACTTTAAGACCAATGACTTACAAGGCAGCTGTAGATCTTAGCCACTTTTTAAAA
GAAAAGGGGGGACTGGAAGGGCTAATTCACTCCCAACGAAGACAAGATCTGCTTTTTGCTTGTACTGGGT
CTCTCTGGTTAGACCAGATCTGAGCCTGGGAGCTCTCTGGCTAACTAGGGAACCCACTGCTTAAGCCTCA
ATAAAGCTTGCCTTGAGTGCTTCAAGTAGTGTGTGCCCGTCTGTTGTGTGACTCTGGTAACTAGAGATCC
CTCAGACCCTTTTAGTCAGTGTGGAAAATCTCTAGCAGTACGTATAGTAGTTCATGTCATCTTATTATTC
AGTATTTATAACTTGCAAAGAAATGAATATCAGAGAGTGAGAGGAACTTGTTTATTGCAGCTTATAATGG
TTACAAATAAAGCAATAGCATCACAAATTTCACAAATAAAGCATTTTTTTCACTGCATTCTAGTTGTGGT
TTGTCCAAACTCATCAATGTATCTTATCATGTCTGGCTCTAGCTATCCCGCCCCTAACTCCGCCCATCCC
GCCCCTAACTCCGCCCAGTTCCGCCCATTCTCCGCCCCATGGCTGACTAATTTTTTTTATTTATGCAGAG
GCCGAGGCCGCCTCGGCCTCTGAGCTATTCCAGAAGTAGTGAGGAGGCTTTTTTGGAGGCCTAGGGACGT
ACCCAATTCGCCCTATAGTGAGTCGTATTACGCGCGCTCACTGGCCGTCGTTTTACAACGTCGTGACTGG
GAAAACCCTGGCGTTACCCAACTTAATCGCCTTGCAGCACATCCCCCTTTCGCCAGCTGGCGTAATAGCG
AAGAGGCCCGCACCGATCGCCCTTCCCAACAGTTGCGCAGCCTGAATGGCGAATGGG
[124 nt withheld, positions 5308-5431]
C
[91 nt withheld, positions 5433-5523]
A
[49 nt withheld, positions 5525-5573]
CCTTTGACGTTGGAGTCCACGTTCTTT
[37 nt withheld, positions 5601-5637]
ACCCTATCTCGGTCTATTCTTTTGATTTATAAGGGATTTTGCCGATTTCGGCCTATTGGTTAAAAAATGA
GCTGATTTAACAAAAATTTAACGCGAATTTTAACAAAATATTAACGCTTACAATTTAGGTGGCACTTTTC
GGGGAAATGTGCGCGGAACCCCTATTTGTTTATTTTTCTAAATACATTCAAATATGTATCCGCTCATGAG
ACAATAACCCTGATAAATGCTTCAATAATATTGAAAAAGGAAGAGTATGAGTATTCAACATTTCCGTGTC
GCCCTTATTCCCTTTTTTGCGGCATTTTGCCTTCCTGTTTTTGCTCACCCAGAAACGCTGGTGAAAGTAA
AAGATGCTGAAGATCAGTTGGGTGCACGAGTGGGTTACATCGAACTGGATCTCAACAGCGGTAAGATCCT
TGAGAGTTTTCGCCCCGAAGAACGTTTTCCAATGATGAGCACTTTTAAAGTTCTGCTATGTGGCGCGGTA
TTATCCCGTATTGACGCCGGGCAAGAGCAACTCGGTCGCCGCATACACTATTCTCAGAATGACTTGGTTG
AGTACTCACCAGTCACAGAAAAGCATCTTACGGATGGCATGACAGTAAGAGAATTATGCAGTGCTGCCAT
AACCATGAGTGATAACACTGCGGCCAACTTACTTCTGACAACGATCGGAGGACCGAAGGAGCTAACCGCT
TTTTTGCACAACATGGGGGATCATGTAACTCGCCTTGATCGTTGGGAACCGGAGCTGAATGAAGCCATAC
CAAACGACGAGCGTGACACCACGATGCCTGTAGCAATGGCAACAACGTTGCGCAAACTATTAACTGGCGA
ACTACTTACTCTAGCTTCCCGGCAACAATTAATAGACTGGATGGAGGCGGATAAAGTTGCAGGACCACTT
CTGCGCTCGGCCCTTCCGGCTGGCTGGTTTATTGCTGATAAATCTGGAGCCGGTGAGCGTGGGTCTCGCG
GTATCATTGCAGCACTGGGGCCAGATGGTAAGCCCTCCCGTATCGTAGTTATCTACACGACGGGGAGTCA
GGCAACTATGGATGAACGAAATAGACAGATCGCTGAGATAGGTGCCTCACTGATTAAGCATTGGTAACTG
TCAGACCAAGTTTACTCATATATACTTTAGATTGATTTAAAACTTCATTTTTAATTTAAAAGGATCTAGG
TGAAGATCCTTTTTGATAATCTCATGACCAAAATCCCTTAACGTGAGTTTTCGTTCCACTGAGCGTCAGA
CCCCGTAGAAAAGATCAAAGGATCTTCTTGAGATCCTTTTTTTCTGCGCGTAATCTGCTGCTTGCAAACA
AAAAAACCACCGCTACCAGCGGTGGTTTGTTTGCCGGATCAAGAGCTACCAACTCTTTTTCCGAAGGTAA
CTGGCTTCAGCAGAGCGCAGATACCAAATACTGTTCTTCTAGTGTAGCCGTAGTTAGGCCACCACTTCAA
GAACTCTGTAGCACCGCCTACATACCTCGCTCTGCTAATCCTGTTACCAGTGGCTGCTGCCAGTGGCGAT
AAGTCGTGTCTTACCGGGTTGGACTCAAGACGATAGTTACCGGATAAGGCGCAGCGGTCGGGCTGAACGG
GGGGTTCGTGCACACAGCCCAGCTTGGAGCGAACGACCTACACCGAACTGAGATACCTACAGCGTGAGCT
ATGAGAAAGCGCCACGCTTCCCGAAGGGAGAAAGGCGGACAGGTATCCGGTAAGCGGCAGGGTCGGAACA
GGAGAGCGCACGAGGGAGCTTCCAGGGGGAAACGCCTGGTATCTTTATAGTCCTGTCGGGTTTCGCCACC
TCTGACTTGAGCGTCGATTTTTGTGATGCTCGTCAGGGGGGCGGAGCCTATGGAAAAACGCCAGCAACGC
GGCCTTTTTACGGTTCCTGGCCTTTTGCTGGCCTTTTGCTCACATGTTCTTTCCTGCGTTATCCCCTGAT
TCTGTGGATAACCGTATTACCGCCTTTGAGTGAGCTGATACCGCTCGCCGCAGCCGAACGACCGAGCGCA
GCGAGTCAGTGAGCGAGGAAGCGGAAGAGCGCCCAATACGCAAACCGCCTCTCCCCGCGCGTTGGCCGAT
TCATTAATGCAGCTGGCACGACAGGTTTCCCGACTGGAAAGCGGGCAGTGAGCGCAACGCAATTAATGTG
AGTTAGCTCACTCATTAGGCACCCCAGGCTTTACACTTTATGCTTCCGGCTCGTATGTTGTGTGGAATTG
TGAGCGGATAACAATTTCACACAGGAAACAGCTATGACCATGATTACGCCAAGCGCGCAATTAACCCTCA
CTAAAGGGAACAAAAGCTGGAGCTGCAAGCTTAATGTAGTCTTATGCAATACTCTTGTAGTCTTGCAACA
TGGTAACGATGAGTTAGCAACATGCCTTACAAGGAGAGAAAAAGCACCGTGCATGCCGATTGGTGGAAGT
AAGGTGGTACGATCGTGCCTTATTAGGAAGGCAACAGACGGGTCTGACATGGATTGGACGAACCACTGAA
TTGCCGCATTGCAGAGATATTGTATTTAAGTGCCTAGCTCGATACATAAACGGGTCTCTCTGGTTAGACC
AGATCTGAGCCTGGGAGCTCTCTGGCTAACTAGGGAACCCACTGCTTAAGCCTCAATAAAGCTTGCCTTG
AGTGCTTCAAGTAGTGTGTGCCCGTCTGTTGTGTGACTCTGGTAACTAGAGATCCCTCAGACCCTTTTAG
TCAGTGTGGAAAATCTCTAGCAGTGGCGCCCGAACAGGGACTTGAAAGCGAAAGGGAAACCAGAGGAGCT
CTCTCGACGCAGGACTCGGCTTGCTGAAGCGCGCACGGCAAGAGGCGAGGGGCGGCGACTGGTGAGTACG
CCAAAAATTTTGACTAGCGGAGGCTAGAAGGAGAGAGATGGGTGCGAGAGCGTCAGTATTAAGCGGGGGA
GAATTAGATCGCGATGGGAAAAAATTCGGTTAAGGCCAGGGGGAAAGAAAAAATATAAATTAAAACATAT
AGTATGGGCAAGCAGGGAGCTAGAACGATTCGCAGTTAATCCTGGCCTGTTAGAAACATCAGAAGGCTGT
AGACAAATACTGGGACAGCTACAACCATCCCTTCAGACAGGATCAGAAGAACTTAGATCATTATATAATA
CAGTAGCAACCCTCTATTGTGTGCATCAAAGGATAGAGATAAAAGACACCAAGGAAGCTTTAGACAAGAT
AGAGGAAGAGCAAAACAAAAGTAAGACCACCGCACAGCAAGCGGCCGCTGATCTTCAGACCTGGAGGAGG
AGATATGAGGGACAATTGGAGAAGTGAATTATATAAATATAAAGTAGTAAAAATTGAACCATTAGGAGTA
GCACCCACCAAGGCAAAGAGAAGAGTGGTGCAGAGAGAAAAAAGAGCAGTGGGAATAGGAGCTTTGTTCC
TTGGGTTCTTGGGAGCAGCAGGAAGCACTATGGGCGCAGCGTCAATGACGCTGACGGTACAGGCCAGACA
ATTATTGTCTGGTATAGTGCAGCAGCAGAACAATTTGCTGAGGGCTATTGAGGCGCAACAGCATCTGTTG
CAACTCACAGTCTGGGGCATCAAGCAGCTCCAGGCAAGAATCCTGGCTGTGGAAAGATACCTAAAGGATC
AACAGCTCCTGGGGATTTGGGGTTGCTCTGGAAAACTCATTTGCACCACTGCTGTGCCTTGGAATGCTAG
TTGGAGTAATAAATCTCTGGAACAGATTTGGAATCACACGACCTGGATGGAGTGGGACAGAGAAATTAAC
AATTACACAAGCTTAATACACTCCTTAATTGAAGAATCGCAAAACCAGCAAGAAAAGAATGAACAAGAAT
TATTGGAATTAGATAAATGGGCAAGTTTGTGGAATTGGTTTAACATAACAAATTGGCTGTGGTATATAAA
ATTATTCATAATGATAGTAGGAGGCTTGGTAGGTTTAAGAATAGTTTTTGCTGTACTTTCTATAGTGAAT
AGAGTTAGGCAGGGATATTCACCATTATCGTTTCAGACCCACCTCCCAACCCCGAGGGGACCCATGCATT
GCATCTCAATTAGTCAGCAACCAGGTGTGGAAAGTCCCCAGGCTCCCCAGCAGGCAGAAGTATGCAAAGC
ATGCGTCTCAATTAGTCAGCAACCATAGTCCCGCCCCTAACTCCGCCCATCCCGCCCCTAACTCCGCCCA
GTTCCGCCCATTCTCCGCCCCATGGCTGACTAATTTTTTTTATTTATGCAGAGGCCGAGGCCGCCTCGGC
CTCTGAGCTATTCCAGAAGTAGTGAGGAGGCTTTTTTGGAGGCCTAGGCTTTTGCAAAAAGCTTTCTAGA
GGTACCGTGGCCACCATGATTGAACAAGATGGATTGCACGCAGGTTCTCCGGCCGCTTGGGTGGAGAGGC
TATTCGGCTATGACTGGGCACAACAGACAATCGGCTGCTCTGATGCCGCCGTGTTCCGGCTGTCAGCGCA
GGGGCGCCCGGTTCTTTTTGTCAAGACCGACCTGTCCGGTGCCCTGAATGAACTGCAAGACGAGGCAGCG
CGGCTATCGTGGCTGGCCACGACGGGCGTTCCTTGCGCAGCTGTGCTCGACGTTGTCACTGAAGCGGGAA
GGGACTGGCTGCTATTGGGCGAAGTGCCGGGGCAGGATCTCCTGTCATCTCACCTTGCTCCTGCCGAGAA
AGTATCCATCATGGCTGATGCAATGCGGCGGCTGCATACGCTTGATCCGGCTACCTGCCCATTCGACCAC
CAAGCGAAACATCGCATCGAGCGAGCACGTACTCGGATGGAAGCCGGTCTTGTCGATCAGGATGATCTGG
ACGAAGAGCATCAGGGGCTCGCGCCAGCCGAACTGTTCGCCAGGCTCAAGGCGAGCATGCCCGACGGCGA
GGATCTCGTCGTGACCCATGGCGATGCCTGCTTGCCGAATATCATGGTGGAAAATGGCCGCTTTTCTGGA
TTCATCGACTGTGGCCGGCTGGGTGTGGCGGACCGCTATCAGGACATAGCGTTGGCTACCCGTGATATTG
CTGAAGAGCTTGGCGGCGAATGGGCTGACCGCTTCCTCGTGCTTTACGGTATCGCCGCTCCCGATTCGCA
GCGCATCGCCTTCTATCGCCTTCTTGACGAGTTCTTCTGAGTTAACGAATTCTAGATCTTGAGACAAATG
GCAGTATTCATCCACAATTTTAAAAGAAAAGGGGGGATTGGGGGGTACAGTGCAGGGGAAAGAATAGTAG
ACATAATAGCAACAGACATACAAACTAAAGAATTACAAAAACAAATTACAAAAATTCAAAATTTTCGGGT
TTATTACAGGGACAGCAGAGATCCACTTTGGCGCCGG
